Addgene plasmid #135712: psiCHECK2-miR-96-5p
Purpose: Mammalian expression vector, Luciferase reporter to test activity of miRNA (miR-96-5p)
Depositing lab: Florian Karreth. Depositing organization: H. Lee Moffitt Cancer Center and Research Institute.
Backbone
  Vector backbone: psiCHECK-2
  Backbone manufacturer: Promega
  Vector type: Mammalian Expression
Growth in bacteria
  Bacterial resistance: Ampicillin, 100 μg/mL
  Growth temperature: 37°C
  Growth strain: DH5alpha
  Copy number: High Copy
Gene/Insert
  Gene/Insert name: miR-96-5p reverse complement
  Species: Synthetic
  Cloning method: Restriction Enzyme; 5′ cloning site Unknown (unknown if destroyed); 3′ cloning site Unknown (unknown if destroyed)
Terms and licenses: Academic/Nonprofit Terms; Industry Terms: Not Available to Industry
How to cite: psiCHECK2-miR-96-5p was a gift from Florian Karreth (Addgene plasmid # 135712 ; http://n2t.net/addgene:135712 ; RRID:Addgene_135712)
