[The description below was written by a language model from this plasmid's Addgene catalogue record and pLannotate feature annotations shown in this document.]
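Description:
psiCHECK2-miR-96-5p is a dual-luciferase microRNA sensor built on the Promega psiCHECK-2 backbone, a mammalian expression plasmid delivered by transfection. It is propagated in E. coli as a high-copy plasmid through a ColE1/pUC-type origin and selected with ampicillin via the β-lactamase (AmpR) gene under its own bla promoter.

The plasmid carries two independent reporter cassettes. In the first, the SV40 enhancer/early promoter, followed by a chimeric β-globin/immunoglobulin intron that supports efficient expression, drives human codon-optimized Renilla luciferase (hRluc), which ends in a synthetic poly(A) signal; a T7 promoter just upstream of hRluc also allows in vitro transcription. The insert is a synthetic sequence that is the reverse complement of miR-96-5p, i.e. a perfectly matched target site. It is not annotated in either feature table and the cloning sites are recorded as unknown, but the short unannotated gap between the end of hRluc and the synthetic poly(A) signal is consistent with the usual psiCHECK-2 placement in the Renilla 3′ UTR. In that arrangement, active miR-96-5p binds the site and represses or cleaves the Renilla transcript, lowering Renilla signal. The second cassette, firefly luciferase (luc+) driven by the HSV TK promoter with an SV40 poly(A) region, lacks the target site and serves as an internal normalization control for transfection efficiency and cell number.

The construct is intended for measuring miR-96-5p activity in mammalian cells through the Renilla-to-firefly ratio. The depositor and sequencing-derived full sequences differ by a single nucleotide in length, located between hRluc and the synthetic poly(A) signal, and otherwise carry identical annotations.
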