Features (pLannotate 1.2.2; 12 found; start..end, strand, type, name):
     62..419     +  promoter       SV40 promoter: SV40 enhancer and early promoter
    489..621     +  intron         chimeric intron: chimera between introns from human β-globin and immunoglobulin heavy chain genes
    666..684     +  promoter       T7 promoter: promoter for bacteriophage T7 RNA polymerase
    694..1629    +  CDS            hRluc: Renilla luciferase human codon-optimized
   1687..1735    +  polyA_signal   poly(A) signal: synthetic polyadenylation signal
   1744..2495    +  promoter       HSV TK promoter: herpes simplex virus thymidine kinase promoter
   2531..4183    +  CDS            luciferase: firefly luciferase; luc+; enhanced luc+ version of the luciferase gene AAS38485.1 42718124.0
   4227..4348    -  polyA_signal   SV40 poly(A) signal: SV40 polyadenylation signal
   4371..4439    -  CDS            large T antigen (fragment): large T antigen from SV40 (simian virus 40)
   4481..4585    +  promoter       AmpR promoter: bla
   4586..5446    +  CDS            AmpR: β-lactamase; bla; confers resistance to ampicillin, carbenicillin, and related antibiotics
   5617..6205    +  rep_origin     ori: high-copy-number ColE1/pMB1/pBR322/pUC origin of replication
>Addgene plasmid #135712 | psiCHECK2-miR-96-5p | depositor full sequence | sequence record 261898 | Full Sequence
AGATCTGCGCAGCACCATGGCCTGAAATAACCTCTGAAAGAGGAACTTGGTTAGGTACCTTCTGAGGCGG
AAAGAACCAGCTGTGGAATGTGTGTCAGTTAGGGTGTGGAAAGTCCCCAGGCTCCCCAGCAGGCAGAAGT
ATGCAAAGCATGCATCTCAATTAGTCAGCAACCAGGTGTGGAAAGTCCCCAGGCTCCCCAGCAGGCAGAA
GTATGCAAAGCATGCATCTCAATTAGTCAGCAACCATAGTCCCGCCCCTAACTCCGCCCATCCCGCCCCT
AACTCCGCCCAGTTCCGCCCATTCTCCGCCCCATGGCTGACTAATTTTTTTTATTTATGCAGAGGCCGAG
GCCGCCTCGGCCTCTGAGCTATTCCAGAAGTAGTGAGGAGGCTTTTTTGGAGGCCTAGGCTTTTGCAAAA
AGCTTGATTCTTCTGACACAACAGTCTCGAACTTAAGCTGCAGAAGTTGGTCGTGAGGCACTGGGCAGGT
AAGTATCAAGGTTACAAGACAGGTTTAAGGAGACCAATAGAAACTGGGCTTGTCGAGACAGAGAAGACTC
TTGCGTTTCTGATAGGCACCTATTGGTCTTACTGACATCCACTTTGCCTTTCTCTCCACAGGTGTCCACT
CCCAGTTCAATTACAGCTCTTAAGGCTAGAGTACTTAATACGACTCACTATAGGCTAGCCACCATGGCTT
CCAAGGTGTACGACCCCGAGCAACGCAAACGCATGATCACTGGGCCTCAGTGGTGGGCTCGCTGCAAGCA
AATGAACGTGCTGGACTCCTTCATCAACTACTATGATTCCGAGAAGCACGCCGAGAACGCCGTGATTTTT
CTGCATGGTAACGCTGCCTCCAGCTACCTGTGGAGGCACGTCGTGCCTCACATCGAGCCCGTGGCTAGAT
GCATCATCCCTGATCTGATCGGAATGGGTAAGTCCGGCAAGAGCGGGAATGGCTCATATCGCCTCCTGGA
TCACTACAAGTACCTCACCGCTTGGTTCGAGCTGCTGAACCTTCCAAAGAAAATCATCTTTGTGGGCCAC
GACTGGGGGGCTTGTCTGGCCTTTCACTACTCCTACGAGCACCAAGACAAGATCAAGGCCATCGTCCATG
CTGAGAGTGTCGTGGACGTGATCGAGTCCTGGGACGAGTGGCCTGACATCGAGGAGGATATCGCCCTGAT
CAAGAGCGAAGAGGGCGAGAAAATGGTGCTTGAGAATAACTTCTTCGTCGAGACCATGCTCCCAAGCAAG
ATCATGCGGAAACTGGAGCCTGAGGAGTTCGCTGCCTACCTGGAGCCATTCAAGGAGAAGGGCGAGGTTA
GACGGCCTACCCTCTCCTGGCCTCGCGAGATCCCTCTCGTTAAGGGAGGCAAGCCCGACGTCGTCCAGAT
TGTCCGCAACTACAACGCCTACCTTCGGGCCAGCGACGATCTGCCTAAGATGTTCATCGAGTCCGACCCT
GGGTTCTTTTCCAACGCTATTGTCGAGGGAGCTAAGAAGTTCCCTAACACCGAGTTCGTGAAGGTGAAGG
GCCTCCACTTCAGCCAGGAGGACGCTCCAGATGAAATGGGTAAGTACATCAAGAGCTTCGTGGAGCGCGT
GCTGAAGAACGAGCAGTAATTCTAGGCGATCGCTCGAGAGCAAAAATGTGCTAGTGCCAAAGCGGCCGCT
GGCCGCAATAAAATATCTTTATTTTCATTACATCTGTGTGTTGGTTTTTTGTGTGAGGATCTAAATGAGT
CTTCGGACCTCGCGGGGGCCGCTTAAGCGGTGGTTAGGGTTTGTCTGACGCGGGGGGAGGGGGAAGGAAC
GAAACACTCTCATTCGGAGGCGGCTCGGGGTTTGGTCTTGGTGGCCACGGGCACGCAGAAGAGCGCCGCG
ATCCTCTTAAGCACCCCCCCGCCCTCCGTGGAGGCGGGGGTTTGGTCGGCGGGTGGTAACTGGCGGGCCG
CTGACTCGGGCGGGTCGCGCGCCCCAGAGTGTGACCTTTTCGGTCTGCTCGCAGACCCCCGGGCGGCGCC
GCCGCGGCGGCGACGGGCTCGCTGGGTCCTAGGCTCCATGGGGACCGTATACGTGGACAGGCTCTGGAGC
ATCCGCACGACTGCGGTGATATTACCGGAGACCTTCTGCGGGACGAGCCGGGTCACGCGGCTGACGCGGA
GCGTCCGTTGGGCGACAAACACCAGGACGGGGCACAGGTACACTATCTTGTCACCCGGAGGCGCGAGGGA
CTGCAGGAGCTTCAGGGAGTGGCGCAGCTGCTTCATCCCCGTGGCCCGTTGCTCGCGTTTGCTGGCGGTG
TCCCCGGAAGAAATATATTTGCATGTCTTTAGTTCTATGATGACACAAACCCCGCCCAGCGTCTTGTCAT
TGGCGAATTCGAACACGCAGATGCAGTCGGGGCGGCGCGGTCCCAGGTCCACTTCGCATATTAAGGTGAC
GCGTGTGGCCTCGAACACCGAGCGACCCTGCAGCGACCCGCTTAAAAGCTTGGCATTCCGGTACTGTTGG
TAAAGCCACCATGGCCGATGCTAAGAACATTAAGAAGGGCCCTGCTCCCTTCTACCCTCTGGAGGATGGC
ACCGCTGGCGAGCAGCTGCACAAGGCCATGAAGAGGTATGCCCTGGTGCCTGGCACCATTGCCTTCACCG
ATGCCCACATTGAGGTGGACATCACCTATGCCGAGTACTTCGAGATGTCTGTGCGCCTGGCCGAGGCCAT
GAAGAGGTACGGCCTGAACACCAACCACCGCATCGTGGTGTGCTCTGAGAACTCTCTGCAGTTCTTCATG
CCAGTGCTGGGCGCCCTGTTCATCGGAGTGGCCGTGGCCCCTGCTAACGACATTTACAACGAGCGCGAGC
TGCTGAACAGCATGGGCATTTCTCAGCCTACCGTGGTGTTCGTGTCTAAGAAGGGCCTGCAGAAGATCCT
GAACGTGCAGAAGAAGCTGCCTATCATCCAGAAGATCATCATCATGGACTCTAAGACCGACTACCAGGGC
TTCCAGAGCATGTACACATTCGTGACATCTCATCTGCCTCCTGGCTTCAACGAGTACGACTTCGTGCCAG
AGTCTTTCGACAGGGACAAAACCATTGCCCTGATCATGAACAGCTCTGGGTCTACCGGCCTGCCTAAGGG
CGTGGCCCTGCCTCATCGCACCGCCTGTGTGCGCTTCTCTCACGCCCGCGACCCTATTTTCGGCAACCAG
ATCATCCCCGACACCGCTATTCTGAGCGTGGTGCCATTCCACCACGGCTTCGGCATGTTCACCACCCTGG
GCTACCTGATTTGCGGCTTTCGGGTGGTGCTGATGTACCGCTTCGAGGAGGAGCTGTTCCTGCGCAGCCT
GCAAGACTACAAAATTCAGTCTGCCCTGCTGGTGCCAACCCTGTTCAGCTTCTTCGCTAAGAGCACCCTG
ATCGACAAGTACGACCTGTCTAACCTGCACGAGATTGCCTCTGGCGGCGCCCCACTGTCTAAGGAGGTGG
GCGAAGCCGTGGCCAAGCGCTTTCATCTGCCAGGCATCCGCCAGGGCTACGGCCTGACCGAGACAACCAG
CGCCATTCTGATTACCCCAGAGGGCGACGACAAGCCTGGCGCCGTGGGCAAGGTGGTGCCATTCTTCGAG
GCCAAGGTGGTGGACCTGGACACCGGCAAGACCCTGGGAGTGAACCAGCGCGGCGAGCTGTGTGTGCGCG
GCCCTATGATTATGTCCGGCTACGTGAATAACCCTGAGGCCACAAACGCCCTGATCGACAAGGACGGCTG
GCTGCACTCTGGCGACATTGCCTACTGGGACGAGGACGAGCACTTCTTCATCGTGGACCGCCTGAAGTCT
CTGATCAAGTACAAGGGCTACCAGGTGGCCCCAGCCGAGCTGGAGTCTATCCTGCTGCAGCACCCTAACA
TTTTCGACGCCGGAGTGGCCGGCCTGCCCGACGACGATGCCGGCGAGCTGCCTGCCGCCGTCGTCGTGCT
GGAACACGGCAAGACCATGACCGAGAAGGAGATCGTGGACTATGTGGCCAGCCAGGTGACAACCGCCAAG
AAGCTGCGCGGCGGAGTGGTGTTCGTGGACGAGGTGCCCAAGGGCCTGACCGGCAAGCTGGACGCCCGCA
AGATCCGCGAGATCCTGATCAAGGCTAAGAAAGGCGGCAAGATCGCCGTGTAATAATTCTAGAGTCGGGG
CGGCCGGCCGCTTCGAGCAGACATGATAAGATACATTGATGAGTTTGGACAAACCACAACTAGAATGCAG
TGAAAAAAATGCTTTATTTGTGAAATTTGTGATGCTATTGCTTTATTTGTAACCATTATAAGCTGCAATA
AACAAGTTAACAACAACAATTGCATTCATTTTATGTTTCAGGTTCAGGGGGAGGTGTGGGAGGTTTTTTA
AAGCAAGTAAAACCTCTACAAATGTGGTAAAATCGATAAGGATCCAGGTGGCACTTTTCGGGGAAATGTG
CGCGGAACCCCTATTTGTTTATTTTTCTAAATACATTCAAATATGTATCCGCTCATGAGACAATAACCCT
GATAAATGCTTCAATAATATTGAAAAAGGAAGAGTATGAGTATTCAACATTTCCGTGTCGCCCTTATTCC
CTTTTTTGCGGCATTTTGCCTTCCTGTTTTTGCTCACCCAGAAACGCTGGTGAAAGTAAAAGATGCTGAA
GATCAGTTGGGTGCACGAGTGGGTTACATCGAACTGGATCTCAACAGCGGTAAGATCCTTGAGAGTTTTC
GCCCCGAAGAACGTTTTCCAATGATGAGCACTTTTAAAGTTCTGCTATGTGGCGCGGTATTATCCCGTAT
TGACGCCGGGCAAGAGCAACTCGGTCGCCGCATACACTATTCTCAGAATGACTTGGTTGAGTACTCACCA
GTCACAGAAAAGCATCTTACGGATGGCATGACAGTAAGAGAATTATGCAGTGCTGCCATAACCATGAGTG
ATAACACTGCGGCCAACTTACTTCTGACAACGATCGGAGGACCGAAGGAGCTAACCGCTTTTTTGCACAA
CATGGGGGATCATGTAACTCGCCTTGATCGTTGGGAACCGGAGCTGAATGAAGCCATACCAAACGACGAG
CGTGACACCACGATGCCTGTAGCAATGGCAACAACGTTGCGCAAACTATTAACTGGCGAACTACTTACTC
TAGCTTCCCGGCAACAATTAATAGACTGGATGGAGGCGGATAAAGTTGCAGGACCACTTCTGCGCTCGGC
CCTTCCGGCTGGCTGGTTTATTGCTGATAAATCTGGAGCCGGTGAGCGTGGGTCTCGCGGTATCATTGCA
GCACTGGGGCCAGATGGTAAGCCCTCCCGTATCGTAGTTATCTACACGACGGGGAGTCAGGCAACTATGG
ATGAACGAAATAGACAGATCGCTGAGATAGGTGCCTCACTGATTAAGCATTGGTAACTGTCAGACCAAGT
TTACTCATATATACTTTAGATTGATTTAAAACTTCATTTTTAATTTAAAAGGATCTAGGTGAAGATCCTT
TTTGATAATCTCATGACCAAAATCCCTTAACGTGAGTTTTCGTTCCACTGAGCGTCAGACCCCGTAGAAA
AGATCAAAGGATCTTCTTGAGATCCTTTTTTTCTGCGCGTAATCTGCTGCTTGCAAACAAAAAAACCACC
GCTACCAGCGGTGGTTTGTTTGCCGGATCAAGAGCTACCAACTCTTTTTCCGAAGGTAACTGGCTTCAGC
AGAGCGCAGATACCAAATACTGTTCTTCTAGTGTAGCCGTAGTTAGGCCACCACTTCAAGAACTCTGTAG
CACCGCCTACATACCTCGCTCTGCTAATCCTGTTACCAGTGGCTGCTGCCAGTGGCGATAAGTCGTGTCT
TACCGGGTTGGACTCAAGACGATAGTTACCGGATAAGGCGCAGCGGTCGGGCTGAACGGGGGGTTCGTGC
ACACAGCCCAGCTTGGAGCGAACGACCTACACCGAACTGAGATACCTACAGCGTGAGCTATGAGAAAGCG
CCACGCTTCCCGAAGGGAGAAAGGCGGACAGGTATCCGGTAAGCGGCAGGGTCGGAACAGGAGAGCGCAC
GAGGGAGCTTCCAGGGGGAAACGCCTGGTATCTTTATAGTCCTGTCGGGTTTCGCCACCTCTGACTTGAG
CGTCGATTTTTGTGATGCTCGTCAGGGGGGCGGAGCCTATGGAAAAACGCCAGCAACGCGGCCTTTTTAC
GGTTCCTGGCCTTTTGCTGGCCTTTTGCTCACATGGCTCGAC
