Features (pLannotate 1.2.2; 12 found; start..end, strand, type, name):
     62..419     +  promoter       SV40 promoter: SV40 enhancer and early promoter
    489..621     +  intron         chimeric intron: chimera between introns from human β-globin and immunoglobulin heavy chain genes
    666..684     +  promoter       T7 promoter: promoter for bacteriophage T7 RNA polymerase
    694..1629    +  CDS            hRluc: Renilla luciferase human codon-optimized
   1686..1734    +  polyA_signal   poly(A) signal: synthetic polyadenylation signal
   1743..2494    +  promoter       HSV TK promoter: herpes simplex virus thymidine kinase promoter
   2530..4182    +  CDS            luciferase: firefly luciferase; luc+; enhanced luc+ version of the luciferase gene AAS38485.1 42718124.0
   4226..4347    -  polyA_signal   SV40 poly(A) signal: SV40 polyadenylation signal
   4370..4438    -  CDS            large T antigen (fragment): large T antigen from SV40 (simian virus 40)
   4480..4584    +  promoter       AmpR promoter: bla
   4585..5445    +  CDS            AmpR: β-lactamase; bla; confers resistance to ampicillin, carbenicillin, and related antibiotics
   5616..6204    +  rep_origin     ori: high-copy-number ColE1/pMB1/pBR322/pUC origin of replication
>Addgene plasmid #135712 | psiCHECK2-miR-96-5p | addgene full sequence | sequence record 322205 | Addgene NGS Result
AGATCTGCGCAGCACCATGGCCTGAAATAACCTCTGAAAGAGGAACTTGGTTAGGTACCTTCTGAGGCGG
AAAGAACCAGCTGTGGAATGTGTGTCAGTTAGGGTGTGGAAAGTCCCCAGGCTCCCCAGCAGGCAGAAGT
ATGCAAAGCATGCATCTCAATTAGTCAGCAACCAGGTGTGGAAAGTCCCCAGGCTCCCCAGCAGGCAGAA
GTATGCAAAGCATGCATCTCAATTAGTCAGCAACCATAGTCCCGCCCCTAACTCCGCCCATCCCGCCCCT
AACTCCGCCCAGTTCCGCCCATTCTCCGCCCCATGGCTGACTAATTTTTTTTATTTATGCAGAGGCCGAG
GCCGCCTCGGCCTCTGAGCTATTCCAGAAGTAGTGAGGAGGCTTTTTTGGAGGCCTAGGCTTTTGCAAAA
AGCTTGATTCTTCTGACACAACAGTCTCGAACTTAAGCTGCAGAAGTTGGTCGTGAGGCACTGGGCAGGT
AAGTATCAAGGTTACAAGACAGGTTTAAGGAGACCAATAGAAACTGGGCTTGTCGAGACAGAGAAGACTC
TTGCGTTTCTGATAGGCACCTATTGGTCTTACTGACATCCACTTTGCCTTTCTCTCCACAGGTGTCCACT
CCCAGTTCAATTACAGCTCTTAAGGCTAGAGTACTTAATACGACTCACTATAGGCTAGCCACCATGGCTT
CCAAGGTGTACGACCCCGAGCAACGCAAACGCATGATCACTGGGCCTCAGTGGTGGGCTCGCTGCAAGCA
AATGAACGTGCTGGACTCCTTCATCAACTACTATGATTCCGAGAAGCACGCCGAGAACGCCGTGATTTTT
CTGCATGGTAACGCTGCCTCCAGCTACCTGTGGAGGCACGTCGTGCCTCACATCGAGCCCGTGGCTAGAT
GCATCATCCCTGATCTGATCGGAATGGGTAAGTCCGGCAAGAGCGGGAATGGCTCATATCGCCTCCTGGA
TCACTACAAGTACCTCACCGCTTGGTTCGAGCTGCTGAACCTTCCAAAGAAAATCATCTTTGTGGGCCAC
GACTGGGGGGCTTGTCTGGCCTTTCACTACTCCTACGAGCACCAAGACAAGATCAAGGCCATCGTCCATG
CTGAGAGTGTCGTGGACGTGATCGAGTCCTGGGACGAGTGGCCTGACATCGAGGAGGATATCGCCCTGAT
CAAGAGCGAAGAGGGCGAGAAAATGGTGCTTGAGAATAACTTCTTCGTCGAGACCATGCTCCCAAGCAAG
ATCATGCGGAAACTGGAGCCTGAGGAGTTCGCTGCCTACCTGGAGCCATTCAAGGAGAAGGGCGAGGTTA
GACGGCCTACCCTCTCCTGGCCTCGCGAGATCCCTCTCGTTAAGGGAGGCAAGCCCGACGTCGTCCAGAT
TGTCCGCAACTACAACGCCTACCTTCGGGCCAGCGACGATCTGCCTAAGATGTTCATCGAGTCCGACCCT
GGGTTCTTTTCCAACGCTATTGTCGAGGGAGCTAAGAAGTTCCCTAACACCGAGTTCGTGAAGGTGAAGG
GCCTCCACTTCAGCCAGGAGGACGCTCCAGATGAAATGGGTAAGTACATCAAGAGCTTCGTGGAGCGCGT
GCTGAAGAACGAGCAGTAATTCTAGGCGATCGCTCGAGAGCAAAAAGTGCTAGTGCCAAAGCGGCCGCTG
GCCGCAATAAAATATCTTTATTTTCATTACATCTGTGTGTTGGTTTTTTGTGTGAGGATCTAAATGAGTC
TTCGGACCTCGCGGGGGCCGCTTAAGCGGTGGTTAGGGTTTGTCTGACGCGGGGGGAGGGGGAAGGAACG
AAACACTCTCATTCGGAGGCGGCTCGGGGTTTGGTCTTGGTGGCCACGGGCACGCAGAAGAGCGCCGCGA
TCCTCTTAAGCACCCCCCCGCCCTCCGTGGAGGCGGGGGTTTGGTCGGCGGGTGGTAACTGGCGGGCCGC
TGACTCGGGCGGGTCGCGCGCCCCAGAGTGTGACCTTTTCGGTCTGCTCGCAGACCCCCGGGCGGCGCCG
CCGCGGCGGCGACGGGCTCGCTGGGTCCTAGGCTCCATGGGGACCGTATACGTGGACAGGCTCTGGAGCA
TCCGCACGACTGCGGTGATATTACCGGAGACCTTCTGCGGGACGAGCCGGGTCACGCGGCTGACGCGGAG
CGTCCGTTGGGCGACAAACACCAGGACGGGGCACAGGTACACTATCTTGTCACCCGGAGGCGCGAGGGAC
TGCAGGAGCTTCAGGGAGTGGCGCAGCTGCTTCATCCCCGTGGCCCGTTGCTCGCGTTTGCTGGCGGTGT
CCCCGGAAGAAATATATTTGCATGTCTTTAGTTCTATGATGACACAAACCCCGCCCAGCGTCTTGTCATT
GGCGAATTCGAACACGCAGATGCAGTCGGGGCGGCGCGGTCCCAGGTCCACTTCGCATATTAAGGTGACG
CGTGTGGCCTCGAACACCGAGCGACCCTGCAGCGACCCGCTTAAAAGCTTGGCATTCCGGTACTGTTGGT
AAAGCCACCATGGCCGATGCTAAGAACATTAAGAAGGGCCCTGCTCCCTTCTACCCTCTGGAGGATGGCA
CCGCTGGCGAGCAGCTGCACAAGGCCATGAAGAGGTATGCCCTGGTGCCTGGCACCATTGCCTTCACCGA
TGCCCACATTGAGGTGGACATCACCTATGCCGAGTACTTCGAGATGTCTGTGCGCCTGGCCGAGGCCATG
AAGAGGTACGGCCTGAACACCAACCACCGCATCGTGGTGTGCTCTGAGAACTCTCTGCAGTTCTTCATGC
CAGTGCTGGGCGCCCTGTTCATCGGAGTGGCCGTGGCCCCTGCTAACGACATTTACAACGAGCGCGAGCT
GCTGAACAGCATGGGCATTTCTCAGCCTACCGTGGTGTTCGTGTCTAAGAAGGGCCTGCAGAAGATCCTG
AACGTGCAGAAGAAGCTGCCTATCATCCAGAAGATCATCATCATGGACTCTAAGACCGACTACCAGGGCT
TCCAGAGCATGTACACATTCGTGACATCTCATCTGCCTCCTGGCTTCAACGAGTACGACTTCGTGCCAGA
GTCTTTCGACAGGGACAAAACCATTGCCCTGATCATGAACAGCTCTGGGTCTACCGGCCTGCCTAAGGGC
GTGGCCCTGCCTCATCGCACCGCCTGTGTGCGCTTCTCTCACGCCCGCGACCCTATTTTCGGCAACCAGA
TCATCCCCGACACCGCTATTCTGAGCGTGGTGCCATTCCACCACGGCTTCGGCATGTTCACCACCCTGGG
CTACCTGATTTGCGGCTTTCGGGTGGTGCTGATGTACCGCTTCGAGGAGGAGCTGTTCCTGCGCAGCCTG
CAAGACTACAAAATTCAGTCTGCCCTGCTGGTGCCAACCCTGTTCAGCTTCTTCGCTAAGAGCACCCTGA
TCGACAAGTACGACCTGTCTAACCTGCACGAGATTGCCTCTGGCGGCGCCCCACTGTCTAAGGAGGTGGG
CGAAGCCGTGGCCAAGCGCTTTCATCTGCCAGGCATCCGCCAGGGCTACGGCCTGACCGAGACAACCAGC
GCCATTCTGATTACCCCAGAGGGCGACGACAAGCCTGGCGCCGTGGGCAAGGTGGTGCCATTCTTCGAGG
CCAAGGTGGTGGACCTGGACACCGGCAAGACCCTGGGAGTGAACCAGCGCGGCGAGCTGTGTGTGCGCGG
CCCTATGATTATGTCCGGCTACGTGAATAACCCTGAGGCCACAAACGCCCTGATCGACAAGGACGGCTGG
CTGCACTCTGGCGACATTGCCTACTGGGACGAGGACGAGCACTTCTTCATCGTGGACCGCCTGAAGTCTC
TGATCAAGTACAAGGGCTACCAGGTGGCCCCAGCCGAGCTGGAGTCTATCCTGCTGCAGCACCCTAACAT
TTTCGACGCCGGAGTGGCCGGCCTGCCCGACGACGATGCCGGCGAGCTGCCTGCCGCCGTCGTCGTGCTG
GAACACGGCAAGACCATGACCGAGAAGGAGATCGTGGACTATGTGGCCAGCCAGGTGACAACCGCCAAGA
AGCTGCGCGGCGGAGTGGTGTTCGTGGACGAGGTGCCCAAGGGCCTGACCGGCAAGCTGGACGCCCGCAA
GATCCGCGAGATCCTGATCAAGGCTAAGAAAGGCGGCAAGATCGCCGTGTAATAATTCTAGAGTCGGGGC
GGCCGGCCGCTTCGAGCAGACATGATAAGATACATTGATGAGTTTGGACAAACCACAACTAGAATGCAGT
GAAAAAAATGCTTTATTTGTGAAATTTGTGATGCTATTGCTTTATTTGTAACCATTATAAGCTGCAATAA
ACAAGTTAACAACAACAATTGCATTCATTTTATGTTTCAGGTTCAGGGGGAGGTGTGGGAGGTTTTTTAA
AGCAAGTAAAACCTCTACAAATGTGGTAAAATCGATAAGGATCCAGGTGGCACTTTTCGGGGAAATGTGC
GCGGAACCCCTATTTGTTTATTTTTCTAAATACATTCAAATATGTATCCGCTCATGAGACAATAACCCTG
ATAAATGCTTCAATAATATTGAAAAAGGAAGAGTATGAGTATTCAACATTTCCGTGTCGCCCTTATTCCC
TTTTTTGCGGCATTTTGCCTTCCTGTTTTTGCTCACCCAGAAACGCTGGTGAAAGTAAAAGATGCTGAAG
ATCAGTTGGGTGCACGAGTGGGTTACATCGAACTGGATCTCAACAGCGGTAAGATCCTTGAGAGTTTTCG
CCCCGAAGAACGTTTTCCAATGATGAGCACTTTTAAAGTTCTGCTATGTGGCGCGGTATTATCCCGTATT
GACGCCGGGCAAGAGCAACTCGGTCGCCGCATACACTATTCTCAGAATGACTTGGTTGAGTACTCACCAG
TCACAGAAAAGCATCTTACGGATGGCATGACAGTAAGAGAATTATGCAGTGCTGCCATAACCATGAGTGA
TAACACTGCGGCCAACTTACTTCTGACAACGATCGGAGGACCGAAGGAGCTAACCGCTTTTTTGCACAAC
ATGGGGGATCATGTAACTCGCCTTGATCGTTGGGAACCGGAGCTGAATGAAGCCATACCAAACGACGAGC
GTGACACCACGATGCCTGTAGCAATGGCAACAACGTTGCGCAAACTATTAACTGGCGAACTACTTACTCT
AGCTTCCCGGCAACAATTAATAGACTGGATGGAGGCGGATAAAGTTGCAGGACCACTTCTGCGCTCGGCC
CTTCCGGCTGGCTGGTTTATTGCTGATAAATCTGGAGCCGGTGAGCGTGGGTCTCGCGGTATCATTGCAG
CACTGGGGCCAGATGGTAAGCCCTCCCGTATCGTAGTTATCTACACGACGGGGAGTCAGGCAACTATGGA
TGAACGAAATAGACAGATCGCTGAGATAGGTGCCTCACTGATTAAGCATTGGTAACTGTCAGACCAAGTT
TACTCATATATACTTTAGATTGATTTAAAACTTCATTTTTAATTTAAAAGGATCTAGGTGAAGATCCTTT
TTGATAATCTCATGACCAAAATCCCTTAACGTGAGTTTTCGTTCCACTGAGCGTCAGACCCCGTAGAAAA
GATCAAAGGATCTTCTTGAGATCCTTTTTTTCTGCGCGTAATCTGCTGCTTGCAAACAAAAAAACCACCG
CTACCAGCGGTGGTTTGTTTGCCGGATCAAGAGCTACCAACTCTTTTTCCGAAGGTAACTGGCTTCAGCA
GAGCGCAGATACCAAATACTGTTCTTCTAGTGTAGCCGTAGTTAGGCCACCACTTCAAGAACTCTGTAGC
ACCGCCTACATACCTCGCTCTGCTAATCCTGTTACCAGTGGCTGCTGCCAGTGGCGATAAGTCGTGTCTT
ACCGGGTTGGACTCAAGACGATAGTTACCGGATAAGGCGCAGCGGTCGGGCTGAACGGGGGGTTCGTGCA
CACAGCCCAGCTTGGAGCGAACGACCTACACCGAACTGAGATACCTACAGCGTGAGCTATGAGAAAGCGC
CACGCTTCCCGAAGGGAGAAAGGCGGACAGGTATCCGGTAAGCGGCAGGGTCGGAACAGGAGAGCGCACG
AGGGAGCTTCCAGGGGGAAACGCCTGGTATCTTTATAGTCCTGTCGGGTTTCGCCACCTCTGACTTGAGC
GTCGATTTTTGTGATGCTCGTCAGGGGGGCGGAGCCTATGGAAAAACGCCAGCAACGCGGCCTTTTTACG
GTTCCTGGCCTTTTGCTGGCCTTTTGCTCACATGGCTCGAC
